LOCUS       Exported 8845 bp ds-DNA circular SYN 12-MAY-2021
DEFINITION  CRISPR-Sirius plasmid.
ACCESSION   .
VERSION     .
KEYWORDS    pPUR-hU6-sgRNA-Sirius-8XMS2
SOURCE      synthetic DNA construct
  ORGANISM  synthetic DNA construct
REFERENCE   1 (bases 1 to 8845)
  AUTHORS   Ma H, Tu LC, Naseri A, Chung YC, Grunwald D, Zhang S, Pederson T
  TITLE     CRISPR-Sirius: RNA scaffolds for signal amplification in genome
            imaging.
  JOURNAL   Nat Methods. 2018 Nov;15(11):928-931. doi:
            10.1038/s41592-018-0174-0. Epub 2018 Oct 30.
  PUBMED    30377374
REFERENCE   2 (bases 1 to 8845)
  AUTHORS   .
  TITLE     Direct Submission
  JOURNAL   Exported May 12, 2021 from SnapGene Server 1.1.58
            http://www.snapgene.com
FEATURES             Location/Qualifiers
     source          1..8845
                     /organism="synthetic DNA construct"
                     /mol_type="other DNA"
     primer_bind     426..444
                     /label=hPGK-F
                     /note="Human PGK promoter, forward primer"
     CDS             522..1118
                     /codon_start=1
                     /gene="pac from Streptomyces alboniger"
                     /product="puromycin N-acetyltransferase"
                     /label=PuroR
                     /note="confers resistance to puromycin"
                     /translation="MTEYKPTVRLATRDDVPRAVRTLAAAFADYPATRHTVDPDRHIER
                     VTELQELFLTRVGLDIGKVWVADDGAAVAVWTTPESVEAGAVFAEIGPRMAELSGSRLA
                     AQQQMEGLLAPHRPKEPAWFLATVGVSPDHQGKGLGSAVVLPGVEAAERAGVPAFLETS
                     APRNLPFYERLGFTVTADVEVPEGPRTWCMTRKPGA"
     primer_bind     complement(522..541)
                     /label=Puro-R
                     /note="Puromycin resistance gene, reverse primer. Also
                     called puro-variant-R"
     primer_bind     1018..1038
                     /label=Puro-F
                     /note="Puromycin resistance gene, forward primer"
     CDS             1128..1184
                     /codon_start=1
                     /product="2A peptide from porcine teschovirus-1
                     polyprotein"
                     /label=P2A
                     /note="Eukaryotic ribosomes fail to insert a peptide bond
                     between the Gly and Pro residues, yielding separate
                     polypeptides."
                     /translation="ATNFSLLKQAGDVEENPGP"
     CDS             1200..1910
                     /codon_start=1
                     /product="enhanced monomeric blue fluorescent protein
                     (Subach et al., 2011)"
                     /label=mTagBFP2
                     /note="mammalian codon-optimized"
                     /translation="MVSKGEELIKENMHMKLYMEGTVDNHHFKCTSEGEGKPYEGTQTM
                     RIKVVEGGPLPFAFDILATSFLYGSKTFINHTQGIPDFFKQSFPEGFTWERVTTYEDGG
                     VLTATQDTSLQDGCLIYNVKIRGVNFTSNGPVMQKKTLGWEAFTETLYPADGGLEGRND
                     MALKLVGGSHLIANAKTTYRSKKPAKNLKMPGIYYVDYRLERIKEANNETYVEQHEVAV
                     ARYCDLPSKLGHKLN"
     CDS             1911..1931
                     /codon_start=1
                     /product="nuclear localization signal of SV40 (simian virus
                     40) large T antigen"
                     /label=SV40 NLS
                     /translation="PKKKRKV"
     LTR             2027..2260
                     /label=3' LTR (Delta-U3)
                     /note="self-inactivating 3' long terminal repeat (LTR) from
                     HIV-1"
     polyA_signal    2332..2453
                     /label=SV40 poly(A) signal
                     /note="SV40 polyadenylation signal"
     primer_bind     complement(2369..2388)
                     /label=SV40pA-R
                     /note="SV40 polyA, reverse primer"
     primer_bind     2423..2442
                     /label=EBV-rev
                     /note="SV40 polyA terminator, reverse primer"
     rep_origin      2493..2628
                     /label=SV40 ori
                     /note="SV40 origin of replication"
     primer_bind     2555..2574
                     /label=SV40pro-F
                     /note="SV40 promoter/origin, forward primer"
     primer_bind     complement(2648..2667)
                     /label=T7
                     /note="T7 promoter, forward primer"
     promoter        complement(2649..2667)
                     /label=T7 promoter
                     /note="promoter for bacteriophage T7 RNA polymerase"
     primer_bind     complement(2677..2694)
                     /label=M13 Forward
                     /note="In lacZ gene. Also called M13-F20 or M13 (-21)
                     Forward"
     primer_bind     complement(2677..2693)
                     /label=M13 fwd
                     /note="common sequencing primer, one of multiple similar
                     variants"
     primer_bind     complement(2686..2708)
                     /label=M13/pUC Forward
                     /note="In lacZ gene"
     rep_origin      2835..3290
                     /direction=RIGHT
                     /label=f1 ori
                     /note="f1 bacteriophage origin of replication; arrow
                     indicates direction of (+) strand synthesis"
     primer_bind     complement(2922..2941)
                     /label=F1ori-R
                     /note="F1 origin, reverse primer"
     primer_bind     3132..3153
                     /label=F1ori-F
                     /note="F1 origin, forward primer"
     promoter        3316..3420
                     /gene="bla"
                     /label=AmpR promoter
     CDS             3421..4281
                     /codon_start=1
                     /gene="bla"
                     /product="beta-lactamase"
                     /label=AmpR
                     /note="confers resistance to ampicillin, carbenicillin, and
                     related antibiotics"
                     /translation="MSIQHFRVALIPFFAAFCLPVFAHPETLVKVKDAEDQLGARVGYI
                     ELDLNSGKILESFRPEERFPMMSTFKVLLCGAVLSRIDAGQEQLGRRIHYSQNDLVEYS
                     PVTEKHLTDGMTVRELCSAAITMSDNTAANLLLTTIGGPKELTAFLHNMGDHVTRLDRW
                     EPELNEAIPNDERDTTMPVAMATTLRKLLTGELLTLASRQQLIDWMEADKVAGPLLRSA
                     LPAGWFIADKSGAGERGSRGIIAALGPDGKPSRIVVIYTTGSQATMDERNRQIAEIGAS
                     LIKHW"
     primer_bind     complement(3639..3658)
                     /label=Amp-R
                     /note="Ampicillin resistance gene, reverse primer"
     rep_origin      4452..5040
                     /direction=RIGHT
                     /label=ori
                     /note="high-copy-number ColE1/pMB1/pBR322/pUC origin of
                     replication"
     primer_bind     4941..4960
                     /label=pBR322ori-F
                     /note="pBR322 origin, forward primer"
     primer_bind     5194..5211
                     /label=L4440
                     /note="L4440 vector, forward primer"
     protein_bind    5328..5349
                     /label=CAP binding site
                     /bound_moiety="E. coli catabolite activator protein"
                     /note="CAP binding activates transcription in the presence
                     of cAMP."
     promoter        5364..5394
                     /label=lac promoter
                     /note="promoter for the E. coli lac operon"
     protein_bind    5402..5418
                     /label=lac operator
                     /bound_moiety="lac repressor encoded by lacI"
                     /note="The lac repressor binds to the lac operator to
                     inhibit transcription in E. coli. This inhibition can be
                     relieved by adding lactose or
                     isopropyl-beta-D-thiogalactopyranoside (IPTG)."
     primer_bind     5407..5429
                     /label=M13/pUC Reverse
                     /note="In lacZ gene"
     primer_bind     5426..5442
                     /label=M13 rev
                     /note="common sequencing primer, one of multiple similar
                     variants"
     primer_bind     5426..5442
                     /label=M13 Reverse
                     /note="In lacZ gene. Also called M13-rev"
     primer_bind     5461..5481
                     /label=T3
                     /note="T3 promoter, forward primer"
     promoter        5463..5481
                     /label=T3 promoter
                     /note="promoter for bacteriophage T3 RNA polymerase"
     promoter        5509..5735
                     /label=RSV promoter
                     /note="Rous sarcoma virus enhancer/promoter"
     LTR             5736..5916
                     /label=5' LTR (truncated)
                     /note="truncated 5' long terminal repeat (LTR) from HIV-1"
     misc_feature    5963..6088
                     /label=HIV-1 Psi
                     /note="packaging signal of human immunodeficiency virus
                     type 1"
     misc_feature    6581..6814
                     /label=RRE
                     /note="The Rev response element (RRE) of HIV-1 allows for
                     Rev-dependent mRNA export from the nucleus to the
                     cytoplasm."
     CDS             6999..7043
                     /codon_start=1
                     /product="antigenic peptide corresponding to amino acids
                     655 to 669 of the HIV envelope protein gp41 (Lutje Hulsik
                     et al., 2013)"
                     /label=gp41 peptide
                     /note="recognized by the 2H10 single-chain llama nanobody"
                     /translation="KNEQELLELDKWASL"
     promoter        7341..7581
                     /label=U6 promoter
                     /note="RNA polymerase III promoter for human U6 snRNA"
     primer_bind     7341..7361
                     /label=hU6-F
                     /note="Human U6 promoter, forward primer"
     primer_bind     7512..7531
                     /label=LKO.1 5'
                     /note="Human U6 promoter, forward primer"
     CDS             7936..8241
                     /codon_start=1
                     /gene="ccdB"
                     /product="CcdB, a bacterial toxin that poisons DNA gyrase"
                     /label=ccdB
                     /note="Plasmids containing the ccdB gene cannot be
                     propagated in standard E. coli strains."
                     /translation="MQFKVYTYKRESRYRLFVDVQSDIIDTPGRRMVIPLASARLLSDK
                     VSRELYPVVHIGDESWRMMTTDMASVPVSVIGEEVADLSHRENDIKNAINLMFWGI"
     primer_bind     8120..8139
                     /label=ccdB-fwd
                     /note="ccdB gene, forward primer"
     misc_feature    8676..8793
                     /label=cPPT/CTS
                     /note="central polypurine tract and central termination
                     sequence of HIV-1"
     promoter        8842..507
                     /label=hPGK promoter
                     /note="human phosphoglycerate kinase 1 promoter"
ORIGIN
        1 ttggggttgc gccttttcca aggcagccct gggtttgcgc agggacgcgg ctgctctggg
       61 cgtggttccg ggaaacgcag cggcgccgac cctgggtctc gcacattctt cacgtccgtt
      121 cgcagcgtca cccggatctt cgccgctacc cttgtgggcc ccccggcgac gcttcctgct
      181 ccgcccctaa gtcgggaagg ttccttgcgg ttcgcggcgt gccggacgtg acaaacggaa
      241 gccgcacgtc tcactagtac cctcgcagac ggacagcgcc agggagcaat ggcagcgcgc
      301 cgaccgcgat gggctgtggc caatagcggc tgctcagcag ggcgcgccga gagcagcggc
      361 cgggaagggg cggtgcggga ggcggggtgt ggggcggtag tgtgggccct gttcctgccc
      421 gcgcggtgtt ccgcattctg caagcctccg gagcgcacgt cggcagtcgg ctccctcgtt
      481 gaccgaatca ccgacctctc tccccagggg gatccgccac catgaccgag tacaagccca
      541 cggtgcgcct cgccacccgc gacgacgtcc ccagggccgt acgcaccctc gccgccgcgt
      601 tcgccgacta ccccgccacg cgccacaccg tcgatccgga ccgccacatc gagcgggtca
      661 ccgagctgca agaactcttc ctcacgcgcg tcgggctcga catcggcaag gtgtgggtcg
      721 cggacgacgg cgccgcggtg gcggtctgga ccacgccgga gagcgtcgaa gcgggggcgg
      781 tgttcgccga gatcggcccg cgcatggccg agttgagcgg ttcccggctg gccgcgcagc
      841 aacagatgga aggcctcctg gcgccgcacc ggcccaagga gcccgcgtgg ttcctggcca
      901 ccgtcggcgt ctcgcccgac caccagggca agggtctggg cagcgccgtc gtgctccccg
      961 gagtggaggc ggccgagcgc gccggggtgc ccgccttcct ggagacctcc gcgccccgca
     1021 acctcccctt ctacgagcgg ctcggcttca ccgtcaccgc cgacgtcgag gtgcccgaag
     1081 gaccgcgcac ctggtgcatg acccgcaagc ccggtgccgc tagcggtgct actaacttca
     1141 gcctgctgaa gcaggctgga gacgtggagg agaaccctgg acctggtagt ggaacgcgta
     1201 tggtgtctaa gggcgaagag ctgattaagg agaacatgca catgaagctg tacatggagg
     1261 gcaccgtgga caaccatcac ttcaagtgca catccgaggg cgaaggcaag ccctacgagg
     1321 gcacccagac catgagaatc aaggtggtcg agggcggccc tctccccttc gccttcgaca
     1381 tcctggctac tagcttcctc tacggcagca agaccttcat caaccacacc cagggcatcc
     1441 ccgacttctt caagcagtcc ttccctgagg gcttcacatg ggagagagtc accacatacg
     1501 aagatggggg cgtgctgacc gctacccagg acaccagcct ccaggacggc tgcctcatct
     1561 acaacgtcaa gatcagaggg gtgaacttca catccaacgg ccctgtgatg cagaagaaaa
     1621 cactcggctg ggaggccttc accgagacgc tgtaccccgc tgacggcggc ctggaaggca
     1681 gaaacgacat ggccctgaag ctcgtgggcg ggagccatct gatcgcaaac gccaagacca
     1741 catatagatc caagaaaccc gctaagaacc tcaagatgcc tggcatctac tatgtggact
     1801 acagactgga aagaatcaag gaggccaaca acgagaccta cgtcgagcag cacgaggtgg
     1861 cagtggccag atactgcgac ctccctagca aactggggca caagcttaat ccaaagaaaa
     1921 agcggaaagt gtgagtcgac ctcgaggggg ggcccggtac ctttaagacc aatgacttac
     1981 aaggcagctg tagatcttag ccacttttta aaagaaaagg ggggactgga agggctaatt
     2041 cactcccaac gaagaaaaga tctgcttttt gcttgtactg ggtctctctg gttagaccag
     2101 atctgagcct gggagctctc tggctaacta gggaacccac tgcttaagcc tcaataaagc
     2161 ttgccttgag tgcttcaagt agtgtgtgcc cgtctgttgt gtgactctgg taactagaga
     2221 tccctcagac ccttttagtc agtgtggaaa atctctagca gtagtagttc atgtcatctt
     2281 attattcagt atttataact tgcaaagaaa tgaatatcag agagtgagag gaacttgttt
     2341 attgcagctt ataatggtta caaataaagc aatagcatca caaatttcac aaataaagca
     2401 tttttttcac tgcattctag ttgtggtttg tccaaactca tcaatgtatc ttatcatgtc
     2461 tggctctagc tatcccgccc ctaactccgc ccatcccgcc cctaactccg cccagttccg
     2521 cccattctcc gccccatggc tgactaattt tttttattta tgcagaggcc gaggccgcct
     2581 cggcctctga gctattccag aagtagtgag gaggcttttt tggaggccta gggacgtacc
     2641 caattcgccc tatagtgagt cgtattacgc gcgctcactg gccgtcgttt tacaacgtcg
     2701 tgactgggaa aaccctggcg ttacccaact taatcgcctt gcagcacatc cccctttcgc
     2761 cagctggcgt aatagcgaag aggcccgcac cgatcgccct tcccaacagt tgcgcagcct
     2821 gaatggcgaa tgggnnnnnn nnnnnnnnnn nnnnnnnnnn nnnnnnnnnn nnnnnnnnnn
     2881 nnnnnnnnnn nnnnnnnnnn nnnnnnnnnn nnnnnnnnnn nnnnnnnnnn nnnnnnnnnn
     2941 nnnnnnnnnn nnnnnnnncn nnnnnnnnnn nnnnnnnnnn nnnnnnnnnn nnnnnnnnnn
     3001 nnnnnnnnnn nnnnnnnnnn nnnnnnnnnn nnnnnnnnnn nnnnnnnnnn annnnnnnnn
     3061 nnnnnnnnnn nnnnnnnnnn nnnnnnnnnn nnnnnnnnnn cctttgacgt tggagtccac
     3121 gttctttaat agtggactct tgttccaaac tggaacaaca ctcaacccta tctcggtcta
     3181 ttcttttgat ttataaggga ttttgccgat ttcggcctat tggttaaaaa atgagctgat
     3241 ttaacaaaaa tttaacgcga attttaacaa aatattaacg cttacaattt aggtggcact
     3301 tttcggggaa atgtgcgcgg aacccctatt tgtttatttt tctaaataca ttcaaatatg
     3361 tatccgctca tgagacaata accctgataa atgcttcaat aatattgaaa aaggaagagt
     3421 atgagtattc aacatttccg tgtcgccctt attccctttt ttgcggcatt ttgccttcct
     3481 gtttttgctc acccagaaac gctggtgaaa gtaaaagatg ctgaagatca gttgggtgca
     3541 cgagtgggtt acatcgaact ggatctcaac agcggtaaga tccttgagag ttttcgcccc
     3601 gaagaacgtt ttccaatgat gagcactttt aaagttctgc tatgtggcgc ggtattatcc
     3661 cgtattgacg ccgggcaaga gcaactcggt cgccgcatac actattctca gaatgacttg
     3721 gttgagtact caccagtcac agaaaagcat cttacggatg gcatgacagt aagagaatta
     3781 tgcagtgctg ccataaccat gagtgataac actgcggcca acttacttct gacaacgatc
     3841 ggaggaccga aggagctaac cgcttttttg cacaacatgg gggatcatgt aactcgcctt
     3901 gatcgttggg aaccggagct gaatgaagcc ataccaaacg acgagcgtga caccacgatg
     3961 cctgtagcaa tggcaacaac gttgcgcaaa ctattaactg gcgaactact tactctagct
     4021 tcccggcaac aattaataga ctggatggag gcggataaag ttgcaggacc acttctgcgc
     4081 tcggcccttc cggctggctg gtttattgct gataaatctg gagccggtga gcgtgggtct
     4141 cgcggtatca ttgcagcact ggggccagat ggtaagccct cccgtatcgt agttatctac
     4201 acgacgggga gtcaggcaac tatggatgaa cgaaatagac agatcgctga gataggtgcc
     4261 tcactgatta agcattggta actgtcagac caagtttact catatatact ttagattgat
     4321 ttaaaacttc atttttaatt taaaaggatc taggtgaaga tcctttttga taatctcatg
     4381 accaaaatcc cttaacgtga gttttcgttc cactgagcgt cagaccccgt agaaaagatc
     4441 aaaggatctt cttgagatcc tttttttctg cgcgtaatct gctgcttgca aacaaaaaaa
     4501 ccaccgctac cagcggtggt ttgtttgccg gatcaagagc taccaactct ttttccgaag
     4561 gtaactggct tcagcagagc gcagatacca aatactgttc ttctagtgta gccgtagtta
     4621 ggccaccact tcaagaactc tgtagcaccg cctacatacc tcgctctgct aatcctgtta
     4681 ccagtggctg ctgccagtgg cgataagtcg tgtcttaccg ggttggactc aagacgatag
     4741 ttaccggata aggcgcagcg gtcgggctga acggggggtt cgtgcacaca gcccagcttg
     4801 gagcgaacga cctacaccga actgagatac ctacagcgtg agctatgaga aagcgccacg
     4861 cttcccgaag ggagaaaggc ggacaggtat ccggtaagcg gcagggtcgg aacaggagag
     4921 cgcacgaggg agcttccagg gggaaacgcc tggtatcttt atagtcctgt cgggtttcgc
     4981 cacctctgac ttgagcgtcg atttttgtga tgctcgtcag gggggcggag cctatggaaa
     5041 aacgccagca acgcggcctt tttacggttc ctggcctttt gctggccttt tgctcacatg
     5101 ttctttcctg cgttatcccc tgattctgtg gataaccgta ttaccgcctt tgagtgagct
     5161 gataccgctc gccgcagccg aacgaccgag cgcagcgagt cagtgagcga ggaagcggaa
     5221 gagcgcccaa tacgcaaacc gcctctcccc gcgcgttggc cgattcatta atgcagctgg
     5281 cacgacaggt ttcccgactg gaaagcgggc agtgagcgca acgcaattaa tgtgagttag
     5341 ctcactcatt aggcacccca ggctttacac tttatgcttc cggctcgtat gttgtgtgga
     5401 attgtgagcg gataacaatt tcacacagga aacagctatg accatgatta cgccaagcgc
     5461 gcaattaacc ctcactaaag ggaacaaaag ctggagctgc aagcttaatg tagtcttatg
     5521 caatactctt gtagtcttgc aacatggtaa cgatgagtta gcaacatgcc ttacaaggag
     5581 agaaaaagca ccgtgcatgc cgattggtgg aagtaaggtg gtacgatcgt gccttattag
     5641 gaaggcaaca gacgggtctg acatggattg gacgaaccac tgaattgccg cattgcagag
     5701 atattgtatt taagtgccta gctcgataca taaacgggtc tctctggtta gaccagatct
     5761 gagcctggga gctctctggc taactaggga acccactgct taagcctcaa taaagcttgc
     5821 cttgagtgct tcaagtagtg tgtgcccgtc tgttgtgtga ctctggtaac tagagatccc
     5881 tcagaccctt ttagtcagtg tggaaaatct ctagcagtgg cgcccgaaca gggacttgaa
     5941 agcgaaaggg aaaccagagg agctctctcg acgcaggact cggcttgctg aagcgcgcac
     6001 ggcaagaggc gaggggcggc gactggtgag tacgccaaaa attttgacta gcggaggcta
     6061 gaaggagaga gatgggtgcg agagcgtcag tattaagcgg gggagaatta gatcgcgatg
     6121 ggaaaaaatt cggttaaggc cagggggaaa gaaaaaatat aaattaaaac atatagtatg
     6181 ggcaagcagg gagctagaac gattcgcagt taatcctggc ctgttagaaa catcagaagg
     6241 ctgtagacaa atactgggac agctacaacc atcccttcag acaggatcag aagaacttag
     6301 atcattatat aatacagtag caaccctcta ttgtgtgcat caaaggatag agataaaaga
     6361 caccaaggaa gctttagaca agatagagga agagcaaaac aaaagtaaga ccaccgcaca
     6421 gcaagcggcc actgatcttc agacctggag gaggagatat gagggacaat tggagaagtg
     6481 aattatataa atataaagta gtaaaaattg aaccattagg agtagcaccc accaaggcaa
     6541 agagaagagt ggtgcagaga gaaaaaagag cagtgggaat aggagctttg ttccttgggt
     6601 tcttgggagc agcaggaagc actatgggcg cagcgtcaat gacgctgacg gtacaggcca
     6661 gacaattatt gtctggtata gtgcagcagc agaacaattt gctgagggct attgaggcgc
     6721 aacagcatct gttgcaactc acagtctggg gcatcaagca gctccaggca agaatcctgg
     6781 ctgtggaaag atacctaaag gatcaacagc tcctggggat ttggggttgc tctggaaaac
     6841 tcatttgcac cactgctgtg ccttggaatg ctagttggag taataaatct ctggaacaga
     6901 tttggaatca cacgacctgg atggagtggg acagagaaat taacaattac acaagcttaa
     6961 tacactcctt aattgaagaa tcgcaaaacc agcaagaaaa gaatgaacaa gaattattgg
     7021 aattagataa atgggcaagt ttgtggaatt ggtttaacat aacaaattgg ctgtggtata
     7081 taaaattatt cataatgata gtaggaggct tggtaggttt aagaatagtt tttgctgtac
     7141 tttctatagt gaatagagtt aggcagggat attcaccatt atcgtttcag acccacctcc
     7201 caaccccgag gggacccgac aggcccgaag gaatagaaga agaaggtgga gagagagaca
     7261 gagacagatc cattcgatta gtgaacggat ctcgacggta tcgatcacga gactagcctc
     7321 gagcggccgc ccccttcacc gagggcctat ttcccatgat tccttcatat ttgcatatac
     7381 gatacaaggc tgttagagag ataattggaa ttaatttgac tgtaaacaca aagatattag
     7441 tacaaaatac gtgacgtaga aagtaataat ttcttgggta gtttgcagtt ttaaaattat
     7501 gttttaaaat ggactatcat atgcttaccg taacttgaaa gtatttcgat ttcttggctt
     7561 tatatatctt gtggaaagga cgaaacaccg gtgtcttcga atgcatggct tactaaaagc
     7621 cagataacag tatgcgtatt tgcgcgctga tttttgcggt ataagaatat atactgatat
     7681 gtatacccga agtatgtcaa aaagaggtgt gctatgaagc agcgtattac agtgacagtt
     7741 gacagcgaca gctatcagtt gctcaaggca tatatgatgt caatatctcc ggtctggtaa
     7801 gcacaaccat gcagaatgaa gcccgtcgtc tgcgtgccga acgctggaaa gcggaaaatc
     7861 aggaagggat ggctgaggtc gcccggttta ttgaaatgaa cggctctttt gctgacgaga
     7921 acagggactg gtgaaatgca gtttaaggtt tacacctata aaagagagag ccgttatcgt
     7981 ctgtttgtgg atgtacagag tgatattatt gacacgcccg ggcgacggat ggtgatcccc
     8041 ctggccagtg cacgtctgct gtcagataaa gtctcccgtg aactttaccc ggtggtgcat
     8101 atcggggatg aaagctggcg catgatgacc accgatatgg ccagtgtgcc ggtctccgtt
     8161 atcggggaag aagtggctga tctcagccac cgcgaaaatg acatcaaaaa cgccattaac
     8221 ctgatgttct ggggaatata aaccctgcag gacgaagacc cgtttgagag ctactgccat
     8281 gaggaatgac caccaggcat tccgatccga cgatggacca tcaggccatc gagctgcaga
     8341 agtgacgacc acgcacttcg gagtgacaga ggaggatcac ccctctggcc accagagtag
     8401 agcatcagcc tactccggac aactacggag gaccaccccg taggagtaga gcgaggagca
     8461 ccagccctcg cgtgtgacga tgacgatcac gcatcgtcac acaaactact caaatgtccg
     8521 aaaggtggca aacactccaa agcagctaaa cggatcaaac atggcagtag caagttcaaa
     8581 taaggctagt ccgttatcaa cttgaaaaag tggcaccgag tcggtgcttt ttttgaattc
     8641 tcgacctcga gacaaatggc agtattcatc cacaatttta aaagaaaagg ggggattggg
     8701 gggtacagtg caggggaaag aatagtagac ataatagcaa cagacataca aactaaagaa
     8761 ttacaaaaac aaattacaaa aattcaaaat tttcgggttt attacaggga cagcagagat
     8821 ccactttggc cgcggctcga ggggg
//
