[The description below was written by a language model from this plasmid's Addgene catalogue record and the feature table of its GenBank file.]
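Description:
pPUR-hU6-sgRNA-Sirius-8XMS2 is a third-generation-style, self-inactivating lentiviral vector built on the pLKO.1 backbone for expressing a CRISPR-Sirius guide RNA scaffold in mammalian cells. It is maintained in E. coli through a high-copy ColE1/pUC origin with ampicillin resistance, and also carries f1 and SV40 origins. The viral portion comprises an RSV promoter driving a truncated HIV-1 5' LTR, the Psi packaging signal, RRE, cPPT/CTS and a U3-deleted 3' LTR followed by an SV40 polyadenylation signal. This allows the transcript between the LTRs to be packaged when helper functions are supplied in trans and then integrated without regenerating an active viral promoter.

The payload is a human U6 (RNA polymerase III) promoter driving the synthetic sgRNA-Sirius-8XMS2 insert, a guide scaffold that, as the name indicates, carries eight MS2 aptamers. The scaffold itself is not annotated in the feature table. A ccdB toxin gene lies downstream of the U6 promoter, which explains the requirement for a ccdB-tolerant host strain. It most plausibly serves as a counter-selectable stuffer that is replaced when a target-specific spacer is cloned in, although the record does not say so explicitly.

A separate hPGK promoter drives puromycin N-acetyltransferase linked through a P2A peptide to mTagBFP2 bearing an SV40 nuclear localization signal. Transduced cells can therefore be selected with puromycin and identified by nuclear blue fluorescence. According to the associated publication title, these scaffolds are intended for signal amplification in genome imaging, presumably by recruiting multiple fluorescent MS2 coat protein fusions to a locus bound by dCas9; those components are not encoded here. The sequence record is slightly shorter than the catalogued total size.
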