Addgene plasmid #121942: pPUR-hU6-sgRNA-Sirius-8XMS2
Purpose: CRISPR-Sirius plasmid
Depositing lab: Thoru Pederson. Depositing organization: University of Massachusetts, Worcester. Publication: CRISPR-Sirius: RNA scaffolds for signal amplification in genome imaging. Ma H, Tu LC, Naseri A, Chung YC, Grunwald D, Zhang S, Pederson T. Nat Methods. 2018 Nov;15(11):928-931. doi: 10.1038/s41592-018-0174-0. Epub 2018 Oct 30. PubMed 30377374.
Backbone
  Vector backbone: pLKO.1
  Backbone size w/o insert (bp): 8486
  Total vector size (bp): 8872
  Vector type: Mammalian Expression, Lentiviral, CRISPR
  Selectable markers: Puromycin
Growth in bacteria
  Bacterial resistance: Ampicillin, 100 μg/mL
  Growth temperature: 30°C
  Growth strain: ccdB Survival
  Growth instructions: May require 2 days to grow
  Copy number: High Copy
Gene/Insert
  Gene/Insert name: sgRNA-Sirius-8XMS2
  Species: Synthetic
  Insert size (bp): 386
  Promoter: human U6 promoter
  Tag / fusion protein: no
  Cloning method: Restriction Enzyme; 5′ cloning site Sbf I (not destroyed); 3′ cloning site EcoR I (not destroyed)
  Sequencing primers: 5′ cccttcaccgagggcctatttccc; 3′ CTATTCTTTCCCCTGCACTGTACCC
Terms and licenses: Academic/Nonprofit Terms; Industry Terms: Not Available to Industry
How to cite: pPUR-hU6-sgRNA-Sirius-8XMS2 was a gift from Thoru Pederson (Addgene plasmid # 121942 ; http://n2t.net/addgene:121942 ; RRID:Addgene_121942)
